Addgene plasmid #101191: BPK4387 - human expression plasmid for SpCas9 Cluster 5
Purpose: Human expression plasmid for SpCas9 Cluster 5 variant: CMV-T7-hSpCas9-Cluster5(K918A, V922A, R925A)-NLS(SV40)-3xFLAG
Depositing lab: Jennifer Doudna & Keith Joung. Depositing organization: Massachusetts General Hospital. Publication: Enhanced proofreading governs CRISPR-Cas9 targeting accuracy. Chen JS, Dagdas YS, Kleinstiver BP, Welch MM, Sousa AA, Harrington LB, Sternberg SH, Joung JK, Yildiz A, Doudna JA. Nature. 2017 Sep 20. doi: 10.1038/nature24268. PubMed 28931002.
Backbone
  Vector backbone: JDS246
  Backbone manufacturer: Joung lab (Addgene Plasmid #43861)
  Vector type: Mammalian Expression
Growth in bacteria
  Bacterial resistance: Ampicillin, 100 μg/mL
  Growth temperature: 37°C
  Growth strain: DH5alpha
  Copy number: High Copy
Gene/Insert
  Gene/Insert name: hSpCas9-Cluster5(K918A/V922A/R925A)
  Species: Synthetic
  Insert size (bp): 4104
  Mutation: K918A/V922A/R925A
  Promoter: CMV
  Tag / fusion protein: NLS (SV40) (C terminal on insert); 3x FLAG (C terminal on insert)
  Cloning method: Gibson Cloning
  Sequencing primers: 5′ CMV-F; 3′ BGH-rev
Terms and licenses: Academic/Nonprofit Terms; Industry Terms: Not Available to Industry
How to cite: BPK4387 - human expression plasmid for SpCas9 Cluster 5 was a gift from Jennifer Doudna & Keith Joung (Addgene plasmid # 101191 ; http://n2t.net/addgene:101191 ; RRID:Addgene_101191)
