[The description below was written by a language model from this plasmid's Addgene catalogue record and pLannotate feature annotations shown in this document.]
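Description:
BPK4387 is a 7.6 kb mammalian expression plasmid built on the JDS246 Cas9 backbone, designed to produce a mutant form of Streptococcus pyogenes Cas9 in human cells. It is maintained in E. coli through a high-copy ColE1/pUC-type origin and selected with ampicillin via the β-lactamase gene and its native promoter. Short remnants of lac regulatory elements, a lacI fragment, a bom fragment and a sliver of SV40 promoter are backbone leftovers with no evident functional role. The record shows no mammalian selection marker, which points to transient transfection.

The payload is a human codon-optimised SpCas9 open reading frame of 4,104 bp carrying the "Cluster 5" alanine substitutions K918A, V922A and R925A. It is followed in frame by a C-terminal SV40 nuclear localisation signal, which directs the nuclease to the nucleus, and a 3xFLAG epitope for detection or immunoprecipitation. Transcription is driven by the CMV immediate-early enhancer and promoter and terminated by the bovine growth hormone polyadenylation signal. A T7 promoter between CMV and the coding sequence additionally allows in vitro transcription with T7 RNA polymerase. The automated annotation labels the coding sequence "Cas9 VQR", but this looks like a best-match name for an SpCas9 sequence; the catalogue entry lists only the three Cluster 5 mutations and no PAM-altering changes.

The plasmid encodes no guide RNA, so one must be supplied separately. The associated publication concerns proofreading and Cas9 targeting accuracy, so the construct was evidently made to test how this residue cluster affects on-target activity and specificity in human cells.
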