Features (pLannotate 1.2.2; 16 found; start..end, strand, type, name):
    132..335     +  promoter       CMV promoter: human cytomegalovirus (CMV) immediate early promoter
    377..395     +  promoter       T7 promoter: promoter for bacteriophage T7 RNA polymerase
    409..4512    +  CDS            Cas9 VQR: Streptococcus pyogenes Cas9 endonuclease with the D1135V/R1335Q/T1337R mutations has an altered recognition specificity for the protospacer adjacent motif (PAM) (Kleinstiver et al., 2015)
   4546..4611    +  CDS            3xFLAG: three tandem FLAG® epitope tags, followed by an enterokinase cleavage site
   4675..4899    +  polyA_signal   bGH poly(A) signal: bovine growth hormone polyadenylation signal
   4903..4924    +  promoter       SV40 promoter (fragment): SV40 enhancer and early promoter
   4929..4945    +  misc_feature   MCS (fragment): pBluescript multiple cloning site
   4994..5010    -  protein_bind   lac operator: The lac repressor binds to the lac operator to inhibit transcription in E. coli. This inhibition can be relieved by adding lactose or isopropyl-β-D-thiogalactopyranoside (IPTG). lac repressor encoded by lacI
   5018..5048    -  promoter       lac promoter: promoter for the E. coli lac operon
   5063..5084    -  protein_bind   CAP binding site: CAP binding activates transcription in the presence of cAMP. E. coli catabolite activator protein
   5097..5189    -  CDS            lacI (fragment): lac repressor; lacI; The lac repressor binds to the lac operator to inhibit transcription in E. coli. This inhibition can be relieved by adding lactose or isopropyl-β-D-thiogalactopyranoside (IPTG).
   5372..5960    -  rep_origin     ori: high-copy-number ColE1/pMB1/pBR322/pUC origin of replication
   6131..6991    -  CDS            AmpR: β-lactamase; bla; confers resistance to ampicillin, carbenicillin, and related antibiotics
   6992..7096    -  promoter       AmpR promoter: bla
   7167..7211    -  misc_feature   bom (fragment): basis of mobility region from pBR322
   7366..131     +  enhancer       CMV enhancer (across the origin): human cytomegalovirus immediate early enhancer
>Addgene plasmid #101191 | BPK4387 - human expression plasmid for SpCas9 Cluster 5 | addgene full sequence | sequence record 194254 | Addgene NGS Result
ATATGCCAAGTACGCCCCCTATTGACGTCAATGACGGTAAATGGCCCGCCTGGCATTATGCCCAGTACAT
GACCTTATGGGACTTTCCTACTTGGCAGTACATCTACGTATTAGTCATCGCTATTACCATGGTGATGCGG
TTTTGGCAGTACATCAATGGGCGTGGATAGCGGTTTGACTCACGGGGATTTCCAAGTCTCCACCCCATTG
ACGTCAATGGGAGTTTGTTTTGGCACCAAAATCAACGGGACTTTCCAAAATGTCGTAACAACTCCGCCCC
ATTGACGCAAATGGGCGGTAGGCGTGTACGGTGGGAGGTCTATATAAGCAGAGCTGGTTTAGTGAACCGT
CAGATCCGCTAGAGATCCGCGGCCGCTAATACGACTCACTATAGGGAGAGCCGCCACCATGGATAAAAAG
TATTCTATTGGTTTAGACATCGGCACTAATTCCGTTGGATGGGCTGTCATAACCGATGAATACAAAGTAC
CTTCAAAGAAATTTAAGGTGTTGGGGAACACAGACCGTCATTCGATTAAAAAGAATCTTATCGGTGCCCT
CCTATTCGATAGTGGCGAAACGGCAGAGGCGACTCGCCTGAAACGAACCGCTCGGAGAAGGTATACACGT
CGCAAGAACCGAATATGTTACTTACAAGAAATTTTTAGCAATGAGATGGCCAAAGTTGACGATTCTTTCT
TTCACCGTTTGGAAGAGTCCTTCCTTGTCGAAGAGGACAAGAAACATGAACGGCACCCCATCTTTGGAAA
CATAGTAGATGAGGTGGCATATCATGAAAAGTACCCAACGATTTATCACCTCAGAAAAAAGCTAGTTGAC
TCAACTGATAAAGCGGACCTGAGGTTAATCTACTTGGCTCTTGCCCATATGATAAAGTTCCGTGGGCACT
TTCTCATTGAGGGTGATCTAAATCCGGACAACTCGGATGTCGACAAACTGTTCATCCAGTTAGTACAAAC
CTATAATCAGTTGTTTGAAGAGAACCCTATAAATGCAAGTGGCGTGGATGCGAAGGCTATTCTTAGCGCC
CGCCTCTCTAAATCCCGACGGCTAGAAAACCTGATCGCACAATTACCCGGAGAGAAGAAAAATGGGTTGT
TCGGTAACCTTATAGCGCTCTCACTAGGCCTGACACCAAATTTTAAGTCGAACTTCGACTTAGCTGAAGA
TGCCAAATTGCAGCTTAGTAAGGACACGTACGATGACGATCTCGACAATCTACTGGCACAAATTGGAGAT
CAGTATGCGGACTTATTTTTGGCTGCCAAAAACCTTAGCGATGCAATCCTCCTATCTGACATACTGAGAG
TTAATACTGAGATTACCAAGGCGCCGTTATCCGCTTCAATGATCAAAAGGTACGATGAACATCACCAAGA
CTTGACACTTCTCAAGGCCCTAGTCCGTCAGCAACTGCCTGAGAAATATAAGGAAATATTCTTTGATCAG
TCGAAAAACGGGTACGCAGGTTATATTGACGGCGGAGCGAGTCAAGAGGAATTCTACAAGTTTATCAAAC
CCATATTAGAGAAGATGGATGGGACGGAAGAGTTGCTTGTAAAACTCAATCGCGAAGATCTACTGCGAAA
GCAGCGGACTTTCGACAACGGTAGCATTCCACATCAAATCCACTTAGGCGAATTGCATGCTATACTTAGA
AGGCAGGAGGATTTTTATCCGTTCCTCAAAGACAATCGTGAAAAGATTGAGAAAATCCTAACCTTTCGCA
TACCTTACTATGTGGGACCCCTGGCCCGAGGGAACTCTCGGTTCGCATGGATGACAAGAAAGTCCGAAGA
AACGATTACTCCATGGAATTTTGAGGAAGTTGTCGATAAAGGTGCGTCAGCTCAATCGTTCATCGAGAGG
ATGACCAACTTTGACAAGAATTTACCGAACGAAAAAGTATTGCCTAAGCACAGTTTACTTTACGAGTATT
TCACAGTGTACAATGAACTCACGAAAGTTAAGTATGTCACTGAGGGCATGCGTAAACCCGCCTTTCTAAG
CGGAGAACAGAAGAAAGCAATAGTAGATCTGTTATTCAAGACCAACCGCAAAGTGACAGTTAAGCAATTG
AAAGAGGACTACTTTAAGAAAATTGAATGCTTCGATTCTGTCGAGATCTCCGGGGTAGAAGATCGATTTA
ATGCGTCACTTGGTACGTATCATGACCTCCTAAAGATAATTAAAGATAAGGACTTCCTGGATAACGAAGA
GAATGAAGATATCTTAGAAGATATAGTGTTGACTCTTACCCTCTTTGAAGATCGGGAAATGATTGAGGAA
AGACTAAAAACATACGCTCACCTGTTCGACGATAAGGTTATGAAACAGTTAAAGAGGCGTCGCTATACGG
GCTGGGGACGATTGTCGCGGAAACTTATCAACGGGATAAGAGACAAGCAAAGTGGTAAAACTATTCTCGA
TTTTCTAAAGAGCGACGGCTTCGCCAATAGGAACTTTATGCAGCTGATCCATGATGACTCTTTAACCTTC
AAAGAGGATATACAAAAGGCACAGGTTTCCGGACAAGGGGACTCATTGCACGAACATATTGCGAATCTTG
CTGGTTCGCCAGCCATCAAAAAGGGCATACTCCAGACAGTCAAAGTAGTGGATGAGCTAGTTAAGGTCAT
GGGACGTCACAAACCGGAAAACATTGTAATCGAGATGGCACGCGAAAATCAAACGACTCAGAAGGGGCAA
AAAAACAGTCGAGAGCGGATGAAGAGAATAGAAGAGGGTATTAAAGAACTGGGCAGCCAGATCTTAAAGG
AGCATCCTGTGGAAAATACCCAATTGCAGAACGAGAAACTTTACCTCTATTACCTACAAAATGGAAGGGA
CATGTATGTTGATCAGGAACTGGACATAAACCGTTTATCTGATTACGACGTCGATCACATTGTACCCCAA
TCCTTTTTGAAGGACGATTCAATCGACAATAAAGTGCTTACACGCTCGGATAAGAACCGAGGGAAAAGTG
ACAATGTTCCAAGCGAGGAAGTCGTAAAGAAAATGAAGAACTATTGGCGGCAGCTCCTAAATGCGAAACT
GATAACGCAAAGAAAGTTCGATAACTTAACTAAAGCTGAGAGGGGTGGCTTGTCTGAACTTGACAAGGCC
GGATTTATTGCACGTCAGCTCGCCGAAACCGCTCAAATCACAAAGCATGTTGCACAGATACTAGATTCCC
GAATGAATACGAAATACGACGAGAACGATAAGCTGATTCGGGAAGTCAAAGTAATCACTTTAAAGTCAAA
ATTGGTGTCGGACTTCAGAAAGGATTTTCAATTCTATAAAGTTAGGGAGATAAATAACTACCACCATGCG
CACGACGCTTATCTTAATGCCGTCGTAGGGACCGCACTCATTAAGAAATACCCGAAGCTAGAAAGTGAGT
TTGTGTATGGTGATTACAAAGTTTATGACGTCCGTAAGATGATCGCGAAAAGCGAACAGGAGATAGGCAA
GGCTACAGCCAAATACTTCTTTTATTCTAACATTATGAATTTCTTTAAGACGGAAATCACTCTGGCAAAC
GGAGAGATACGCAAACGACCTTTAATTGAAACCAATGGGGAGACAGGTGAAATCGTATGGGATAAGGGCC
GGGACTTCGCGACGGTGAGAAAAGTTTTGTCCATGCCCCAAGTCAACATAGTAAAGAAAACTGAGGTGCA
GACCGGAGGGTTTTCAAAGGAATCGATTCTTCCAAAAAGGAATAGTGATAAGCTCATCGCTCGTAAAAAG
GACTGGGACCCGAAAAAGTACGGTGGCTTCGATAGCCCTACAGTTGCCTATTCTGTCCTAGTAGTGGCAA
AAGTTGAGAAGGGAAAATCCAAGAAACTGAAGTCAGTCAAAGAATTATTGGGGATAACGATTATGGAGCG
CTCGTCTTTTGAAAAGAACCCCATCGACTTCCTTGAGGCGAAAGGTTACAAGGAAGTAAAAAAGGATCTC
ATAATTAAACTACCAAAGTATAGTCTGTTTGAGTTAGAAAATGGCCGAAAACGGATGTTGGCTAGCGCCG
GAGAGCTTCAAAAGGGGAACGAACTCGCACTACCGTCTAAATACGTGAATTTCCTGTATTTAGCGTCCCA
TTACGAGAAGTTGAAAGGTTCACCTGAAGATAACGAACAGAAGCAACTTTTTGTTGAGCAGCACAAACAT
TATCTCGACGAAATCATAGAGCAAATTTCGGAATTCAGTAAGAGAGTCATCCTAGCTGATGCCAATCTGG
ACAAAGTATTAAGCGCATACAACAAGCACAGGGATAAACCCATACGTGAGCAGGCGGAAAATATTATCCA
TTTGTTTACTCTTACCAACCTCGGCGCTCCAGCCGCATTCAAGTATTTTGACACAACGATAGATCGCAAA
CGATACACTTCTACCAAGGAGGTGCTAGACGCGACACTGATTCACCAATCCATCACGGGATTATATGAAA
CTCGGATAGATTTGTCACAGCTTGGGGGTGACGGATCCCCCAAGAAGAAGAGGAAAGTCTCGAGCGACTA
CAAAGACCATGACGGTGATTATAAAGATCATGACATCGATTACAAGGATGACGATGACAAGGCTGCAGGA
TGACCGGTCATCATCACCATCACCATTGAGTTTAAACCCGCTGATCAGCCTCGACTGTGCCTTCTAGTTG
CCAGCCATCTGTTGTTTGCCCCTCCCCCGTGCCTTCCTTGACCCTGGAAGGTGCCACTCCCACTGTCCTT
TCCTAATAAAATGAGGAAATTGCATCGCATTGTCTGAGTAGGTGTCATTCTATTCTGGGGGGTGGGGTGG
GGCAGGACAGCAAGGGGGAGGATTGGGAAGACAATAGCAGGCATGCTGGGGATGCGGTGGGCTCTATGGC
TTCTGAGGCGGAAAGAACCAGCTGGGGCTCGATACCGTCGACCTCTAGCTAGAGCTTGGCGTAATCATGG
TCATAGCTGTTTCCTGTGTGAAATTGTTATCCGCTCACAATTCCACACAACATACGAGCCGGAAGCATAA
AGTGTAAAGCCTAGGGTGCCTAATGAGTGAGCTAACTCACATTAATTGCGTTGCGCTCACTGCCCGCTTT
CCAGTCGGGAAACCTGTCGTGCCAGCTGCATTAATGAATCGGCCAACGCGCGGGGAGAGGCGGTTTGCGT
ATTGGGCGCTCTTCCGCTTCCTCGCTCACTGACTCGCTGCGCTCGGTCGTTCGGCTGCGGCGAGCGGTAT
CAGCTCACTCAAAGGCGGTAATACGGTTATCCACAGAATCAGGGGATAACGCAGGAAAGAACATGTGAGC
AAAAGGCCAGCAAAAGGCCAGGAACCGTAAAAAGGCCGCGTTGCTGGCGTTTTTCCATAGGCTCCGCCCC
CCTGACGAGCATCACAAAAATCGACGCTCAAGTCAGAGGTGGCGAAACCCGACAGGACTATAAAGATACC
AGGCGTTTCCCCCTGGAAGCTCCCTCGTGCGCTCTCCTGTTCCGACCCTGCCGCTTACCGGATACCTGTC
CGCCTTTCTCCCTTCGGGAAGCGTGGCGCTTTCTCATAGCTCACGCTGTAGGTATCTCAGTTCGGTGTAG
GTCGTTCGCTCCAAGCTGGGCTGTGTGCACGAACCCCCCGTTCAGCCCGACCGCTGCGCCTTATCCGGTA
ACTATCGTCTTGAGTCCAACCCGGTAAGACACGACTTATCGCCACTGGCAGCAGCCACTGGTAACAGGAT
TAGCAGAGCGAGGTATGTAGGCGGTGCTACAGAGTTCTTGAAGTGGTGGCCTAACTACGGCTACACTAGA
AGAACAGTATTTGGTATCTGCGCTCTGCTGAAGCCAGTTACCTTCGGAAAAAGAGTTGGTAGCTCTTGAT
CCGGCAAACAAACCACCGCTGGTAGCGGTGGTTTTTTTGTTTGCAAGCAGCAGATTACGCGCAGAAAAAA
AGGATCTCAAGAAGATCCTTTGATCTTTTCTACGGGGTCTGACGCTCAGTGGAACGAAAACTCACGTTAA
GGGATTTTGGTCATGAGATTATCAAAAAGGATCTTCACCTAGATCCTTTTAAATTAAAAATGAAGTTTTA
AATCAATCTAAAGTATATATGAGTAAACTTGGTCTGACAGTTACCAATGCTTAATCAGTGAGGCACCTAT
CTCAGCGATCTGTCTATTTCGTTCATCCATAGTTGCCTGACTCCCCGTCGTGTAGATAACTACGATACGG
GAGGGCTTACCATCTGGCCCCAGTGCTGCAATGATACCGCGAGACCCACGCTCACCGGCTCCAGATTTAT
CAGCAATAAACCAGCCAGCCGGAAGGGCCGAGCGCAGAAGTGGTCCTGCAACTTTATCCGCCTCCATCCA
GTCTATTAATTGTTGCCGGGAAGCTAGAGTAAGTAGTTCGCCAGTTAATAGTTTGCGCAACGTTGTTGCC
ATTGCTACAGGCATCGTGGTGTCACGCTCGTCGTTTGGTATGGCTTCATTCAGCTCCGGTTCCCAACGAT
CAAGGCGAGTTACATGATCCCCCATGTTGTGCAAAAAAGCGGTTAGCTCCTTCGGTCCTCCGATCGTTGT
CAGAAGTAAGTTGGCCGCAGTGTTATCACTCATGGTTATGGCAGCACTGCATAATTCTCTTACTGTCATG
CCATCCGTAAGATGCTTTTCTGTGACTGGTGAGTACTCAACCAAGTCATTCTGAGAATAGTGTATGCGGC
GACCGAGTTGCTCTTGCCCGGCGTCAATACGGGATAATACCGCGCCACATAGCAGAACTTTAAAAGTGCT
CATCATTGGAAAACGTTCTTCGGGGCGAAAACTCTCAAGGATCTTACCGCTGTTGAGATCCAGTTCGATG
TAACCCACTCGTGCACCCAACTGATCTTCAGCATCTTTTACTTTCACCAGCGTTTCTGGGTGAGCAAAAA
CAGGAAGGCAAAATGCCGCAAAAAAGGGAATAAGGGCGACACGGAAATGTTGAATACTCATACTCTTCCT
TTTTCAATATTATTGAAGCATTTATCAGGGTTATTGTCTCATGAGCGGATACATATTTGAATGTATTTAG
AAAAATAAACAAATAGGGGTTCCGCGCACATTTCCCCGAAAAGTGCCACCTGACGTCGACGGATCGGGAG
ATCGATCTCCCGATCCCCTAGGGTCGACTCTCAGTACAATCTGCTCTGATGCCGCATAGTTAAGCCAGTA
TCTGCTCCCTGCTTGTGTGTTGGAGGTCGCTGAGTAGTGCGCGAGCAAAATTTAAGCTACAACAAGGCAA
GGCTTGACCGACAATTGCATGAAGAATCTGCTTAGGGTTAGGCGTTTTGCGCTGCTTCGCGATGTACGGG
CCAGATATACGCGTTGACATTGATTATTGACTAGTTATTAATAGTAATCAATTACGGGGTCATTAGTTCA
TAGCCCATATATGGAGTTCCGCGTTACATAACTTACGGTAAATGGCCCGCCTGGCTGACCGCCCAACGAC
CCCCGCCCATTGACGTCAATAATGACGTATGTTCCCATAGTAACGCCAATAGGGACTTTCCATTGACGTC
AATGGGTGGAGTATTTACGGTAAACTGCCCACTTGGCAGTACATCAAGTGTATC
